Addgene plasmid #113593: PE_14: Prhl_lac_tet_bD
Purpose: PE_14: Prhl_lac_tet_bD
Depositing lab: Matthew Bennett. Depositing organization: Rice University. Publication: Tuning the dynamic range of bacterial promoters regulated by ligand-inducible transcription factors. Chen Y, Ho JML, Shis DL, Gupta C, Long J, Wagner DS, Ott W, Josic K, Bennett MR. Nat Commun. 2018 Jan 4;9(1):64. doi: 10.1038/s41467-017-02473-5. PubMed 29302024.
Backbone
  Vector backbone: pmb1, +ROP
  Backbone size w/o insert (bp): 3886
  Total vector size (bp): 3971
  Vector type: Bacterial Expression
Growth in bacteria
  Bacterial resistance: Kanamycin, 50 μg/mL
  Growth temperature: 37°C
  Growth strain: DH5alpha
  Copy number: High Copy
Gene/Insert
  Gene/Insert name: Hybrid Promoter : Prhl_lac_tet_bD
  Promoter: Hybrid Promoter : Prhl_lac_tet_bD
  Cloning method: Gateway Cloning
  Sequencing primers: 5′ CATTTCTGAAGAGGACTTGTTGCG; 3′ CTTCACCCTCGCCACGCACG
Terms and licenses: Academic/Nonprofit Terms; Industry Terms: Not Available to Industry
Depositor comments: Note: Plasmid contains a tet operator instead of a lac operator between rop and myc. This change is not known to affect plasmid function.
How to cite: PE_14: Prhl_lac_tet_bD was a gift from Matthew Bennett (Addgene plasmid # 113593 ; http://n2t.net/addgene:113593 ; RRID:Addgene_113593)
