[The description below was written by a language model from this plasmid's Addgene catalogue record and pLannotate feature annotations shown in this document.]
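Description:
PE_14: Prhl_lac_tet_bD is a bacterial expression plasmid of about 4 kb, built on a pMB1 origin backbone that retains the rop gene and the bom mobilization region. It is selected with kanamycin through an aph(3')-Ia resistance gene. The catalogue lists it as high copy, although Rop normally moderates the copy number of pMB1/ColE1-type replicons. The sequenced record is slightly shorter (3,947 nt) than the stated total size of 3,971 bp.

The payload is a synthetic hybrid promoter, Prhl_lac_tet_bD. Its name implies that it combines an Rhl quorum-sensing-responsive element with lac and tet repressor operators. The annotation supports the last two, showing a symmetric lac operator fragment immediately followed by a tet-operator-containing PLtetO-1 fragment. No Rhl-responsive site is annotated, and the record does not explain the "bD" suffix. This regulatory region lies just upstream of a superfolder GFP coding sequence followed by the T7Te terminator, so fluorescence presumably reports promoter output in response to the cognate regulators and their inducers. No regulator genes such as rhlR, lacI or tetR are annotated on the plasmid, so they would have to be supplied by the host or another plasmid.

Upstream of the hybrid promoter is a short Myc-related coding fragment with a Myc epitope tag, preceded by another tet operator fragment. The depositor notes that this tet operator, between rop and myc, replaces an expected lac operator, and the change is not known to affect function. The associated publication concerns tuning the dynamic range of bacterial promoters controlled by ligand-inducible transcription factors, and this construct appears to be one member of that promoter-variant series.
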