Features (pLannotate 1.2.2; 13 found; start..end, strand, type, name):
     67..87      +  promoter       PLtetO-1 promoter (fragment): modified phage lambda PL promoter with tet operator sites (Lutz and Bujard, 1997)
    100..318     +  CDS            N-MYC2 (fragment): MYC2_MARMO - Protein inferred from homology: Swiss-Prot protein existence level 3. From Marmota monax (Woodchuck).
    286..315     +  CDS            Myc: Myc (human c-Myc proto-oncogene) epitope tag
    469..485     -  protein_bind   lac operator (symmetric) (fragment): The lac repressor binds to the lac operator to inhibit transcription in E. coli. This inhibition can be relieved by adding lactose or isopropyl-β-D-thiogalactopyranoside (IPTG). The symmetric lac operator was optimized for tight binding of lac repressor. lac repressor encoded by lacI
    496..518     +  promoter       PLtetO-1 promoter (fragment): modified phage lambda PL promoter with tet operator sites (Lutz and Bujard, 1997)
    601..1314    +  CDS            superfolder GFP: GFP variant that folds robustly even when fused to poorly folded proteins (Pédelacq et al., 2006)
   1466..1493    +  terminator     T7Te terminator: phage T7 early transcription terminator
   1576..1633    +  promoter       AmpR promoter (fragment): bla
   1642..2457    -  CDS            KanR: aminoglycoside phosphotransferase; aph(3')-Ia; confers resistance to kanamycin in bacteria or G418 (Geneticin®) in eukaryotes
   2579..3167    +  rep_origin     ori: high-copy-number ColE1/pMB1/pBR322/pUC origin of replication
   3353..3492    -  misc_feature   bom: basis of mobility region from pBR322
   3594..3785    -  CDS            rop: Rop protein, which maintains plasmids at low copy number; rop
   3826..3936    +  CDS            mbeC (fragment): MBEC_ECOLX - Experimental evidence at protein level: Swiss-Prot protein existence level 1. Required for efficient mobilization of ColE1 plasmid and is thus essential to promote the specific transfer of the plasmid during conjugation. Probably functions by inducing DNA bending, helping the MbeA relaxase to melt the DNA around the nic site and cleave the phosphodiester bond. Binds specifically double-stranded DNA (dsDNA) containing the ColE1 oriT but does not recognize the inverted repeat (IR). From Escherichia coli.
>Addgene plasmid #113593 | PE_14: Prhl_lac_tet_bD | addgene full sequence | sequence record 222584 | Addgene NGS Result
AGTGCGCTCGAGCTTCCCAACCTTACCAGAGGGCGCCCCAGCTGGCAATTCCGACGTCTGTGTGGATCCC
TATCAGTGATAGAGATTCACACAGGGCCCTCGGACACCGAGGAGAATGTCAAGAGGCGAACACACAACGT
CTTGGAGCGCCAGAGGAGGAACGAGCTAAAACGGAGCTTTTTTGCCCTGCGTGACCAGATCCCGGAGTTG
GAAAACAATGAAAAGGCCCCCAAGGTAGTTATCCTTAAAAAAGCCACAGCATACATCCTGTCCGTCCAAG
CAGAGGAGCAAAAGCTCATTTCTGAAGAGGACTTGTTGCGGAAACGACGAGAACAGTTGAAACACAAACT
TGAACAGCTACGGAACTCTTGTGCGTAAGGAAAAGTAAGGAAAACGATTCCTTCTAACAGAAATGTCCTG
AGCAATCACCTATGAACTGTCGATCCTGTGAAATCTGGCAGTCTGACATGTGAGCGCTCACAATTTAAAT
TGAGCACATCCCTATCAGTGATAGAGATGCATGCCACTTAAAAAGGAGATCAACAATGAAAGCAATTTTC
GTACTGAAACATCTTAATCATGCTAAGGAGAAATACTAGTATGCGTAAAGGCGAAGAGCTGTTCACTGGT
GTCGTCCCTATTCTGGTGGAACTGGATGGTGATGTCAACGGTCATAAGTTTTCCGTGCGTGGCGAGGGTG
AAGGTGACGCAACTAATGGTAAACTGACGCTGAAGTTCATCTGTACTACTGGTAAACTGCCGGTACCTTG
GCCGACTCTGGTAACGACGCTGACTTATGGTGTTCAGTGCTTTGCTCGTTATCCGGACCATATGAAGCAG
CATGACTTCTTCAAGTCCGCCATGCCGGAAGGCTATGTGCAGGAACGCACGATTTCCTTTAAGGATGACG
GCACGTACAAAACGCGTGCGGAAGTGAAATTTGAAGGCGATACCCTGGTAAACCGCATTGAGCTGAAAGG
CATTGACTTTAAAGAAGACGGCAATATCCTGGGCCATAAGCTGGAATACAATTTTAACAGCCACAATGTT
TACATCACCGCCGATAAACAAAAAAATGGCATTAAAGCGAATTTTAAAATTCGCCACAACGTGGAGGATG
GCAGCGTGCAGCTGGCTGATCACTACCAGCAAAACACTCCAATCGGTGATGGTCCTGTTCTGCTGCCAGA
CAATCACTATCTGAGCTACCAAAGCGTTCTGTCTAAAGATCCGAACGAGAAACGCGATCATATGGTTCTG
CTGGAGTTCGTAACCGCAGCGGGCATCACGCATGGTATGGATGAACTGTACAAATGATGAAGCTTCCCCT
ACGTGCTGCTGAAGTTGCCCGCAACAGAGAGTGGAACCAACCGGTGATACCACGATACTATGACTGAGAG
TCAACGCCATGAGCGGCCTCATTTCTTATTCTGAGTTACAACAGTCCGCACCGCTGTCTCACACTGGCTC
ACCTTCGGGTGGGCCTTTCTGCGTTTATATACTAGAGAGAGAATATAAAAAGCCAGATTATTAATCCGGC
TTTTTTATTATTTCCTAGCTAGCCGGGGAAATGTGCGCGGAACCCCTATTTGTTTATTTTTCTAAATACA
TTCAAATATGTATCCGCTCATGAATTAATTCTTAGAAAAACTCATCGAGCATCAAATGAAACTGCAATTT
ATTCATATCAGGATTATCAATACCATATTTTTGAAAAAGCCGTTTCTGTAATGAAGGAGAAAACTCACCG
AGGCAGTTCCATAGGATGGCAAGATCCTGGTATCGGTCTGCGATTCCGACTCGTCCAACATCAATACAAC
CTATTAATTTCCCCTCGTCAAAAATAAGGTTATCAAGTGAGAAATCACCATGAGTGACGACTGAATCCGG
TGAGAATGGCAAAAGTTTATGCATTTCTTTCCAGACTTGTTCAACAGGCCAGCCATTACGCTCGTCATCA
AAATCACTCGCATCAACCAAACCGTTATTCATTCGTGATTGCGCCTGAGCGAGACGAAATACGCGATCGC
TGTTAAAAGGACAATTACAAACAGGAATCGAATGCAACCGGCGCAGGAACACTGCCAGCGCATCAACAAT
ATTTTCACCTGAATCAGGATATTCTTCTAATACCTGGAATGCTGTTTTCCCGGGGATCGCAGTGGTGAGT
AACCATGCATCATCAGGAGTACGGATAAAATGCTTGATGGTCGGAAGAGGCATAAATTCCGTCAGCCAGT
TTAGTCTGACCATCTCATCTGTAACATCATTGGCAACGCTACCTTTGCCATGTTTCAGAAACAACTCTGG
CGCATCGGGCTTCCCATACAATCGATAGATTGTCGCACCTGATTGCCCGACATTATCGCGAGCCCATTTA
TACCCATATAAATCAGCATCCATGCTGGAATTTAATCGCGGCCTAGAGCAAGACGTTTCCCGTTGAATAT
GGCTCATAACACCCCTTGTATTACTGTTTATGTAAGCAGACAGTTTTATTGTTCATGACCAAAATCCCTT
AACGTGAGTTTTCGTTCCACTGAGCGTCAGACCCCGTAGAAAAGATCAAAGGATCTTCTTGAGATCCTTT
TTTTCTGCGCGTAATCTGCTGCTTGCAAACAAAAAAACCACCGCTACCAGCGGTGGTTTGTTTGCCGGAT
CAAGAGCTACCAACTCTTTTTCCGAAGGTAACTGGCTTCAGCAGAGCGCAGATACCAAATACTGTCCTTC
TAGTGTAGCCGTAGTTAGGCCACCACTTCAAGAACTCTGTAGCACCGCCTACATACCTCGCTCTGCTAAT
CCTGTTACCAGTGGCTGCTGCCAGTGGCGATAAGTCGTGTCTTACCGGGTTGGACTCAAGACGATAGTTA
CCGGATAAGGCGCAGCGGTCGGGCTGAACGGGGGGTTCGTGCACACAGCCCAGCTTGGAGCGAACGACCT
ACACCGAACTGAGATACCTACAGCGTGAGCTATGAGAAAGCGCCACGCTTCCCGAAGGGAGAAAGGCGGA
CAGGTATCCGGTAAGCGGCAGGGTCGGAACAGGAGAGCGCACGAGGGAGCTTCCAGGGGGAAACGCCTGG
TATCTTTATAGTCCTGTCGGGTTTCGCCACCTCTGACTTGAGCGTCGATTTTTGTGATGCTCGTCAGGGG
GGCGGAGCCTATGGAAAAACGCCAGCAACGCGGCCTTTTTACGGTTCCTGGCCTTTTGCTGGCCTTTTGC
TCACATGTTCTTTCCTGCGTTATCCCCTGATTCTGTGGATAACCGTATTACCGCCTTTGAGTGAGCTGAT
ACCGCTCGCCGCAGCCGAACGACCGAGCGCAGCGAGTCAGTGAGCGAGGAAGCGGAAGAGCGCCTGATGC
GGTATTTTCTCCTTACGCATCTGTGCGGTATTTCACACCGCAATGGTGCACTCTCAGTACAATCTGCTCT
GATGCCGCATAGTTAAGCCAGTATACACTCCGCTATCGCTACGTGACTGGGTCATGGCTGCGCCCCGACA
CCCGCCAACACCCGCTGACGCGCCCTGACGGGCTTGTCTGCTCCCGGCATCCGCTTACAGACAAGCTGTG
ACCGTCTCCGGGAGCTGCATGTGTCAGAGGTTTTCACCGTCATCACCGAAACGCGCGAGGCAGCTGCGGT
AAAGCTCATCAGCGTGGTCGTGAAGCGATTCACAGATGTCTGCCTGTTCATCCGCGTCCAGCTCGTTGAG
TTTCTCCAGAAGCGTTAATGTCTGGCTTCTGATAAAGCGGGCCATGTTAAGGGCGGTTTTTTCCTGTTTG
GTCACTGATGCCTCCGTGTAAGGGGGATTTCTGTTCATGGGGGTAATGATACCGATGAAACGAGAGAGGA
TGCTCACGATACGGGTTACTGATGATGAACATGCCCGGTTACTGGAACGTTGTGAGGGTAAACAACTGGC
GGTATGGATGCGGCGGGACCAGAGCTC
