>Addgene plasmid #113593 | PE_14: Prhl_lac_tet_bD | depositor partial sequence | sequence record 214446 | PE_14: Prhl_lac_tet_bD sequence 85 bps
TCGATCCTGTGAAATCTGGCAGTCTGACATGTGAGCGCTCACAATTTAAATTGAGCACATCCCTATCAGT
GATAGAGATGCATGC
