>Addgene plasmid #113593 | PE_14: Prhl_lac_tet_bD | depositor partial sequence | sequence record 214447 | sfYFP
ATGCGTAAAGGCGAAGAGCTGTTCACTGGTGTCGTCCCTATTCTGGTGGAACTGGATGGTGATGTCAACG
GTCATAAGTTTTCCGTGCGTGGCGAGGGTGAAGGTGACGCAACTAATGGTAAACTGACGCTGAAGTTCAT
CTGTACTACTGGTAAACTGCCGGTACCTTGGCCGACTCTGGTAACGACGCTGACTTATGGTGTTCAGTGC
TTTGCTCGTTATCCGGACCATATGAAGCAGCATGACTTCTTCAAGTCCGCCATGCCGGAAGGCTATGTGC
AGGAACGCACGATTTCCTTTAAGGATGACGGCACGTACAAAACGCGTGCGGAAGTGAAATTTGAAGGCGA
TACCCTGGTAAACCGCATTGAGCTGAAAGGCATTGACTTTAAAGAAGACGGCAATATCCTGGGCCATAAG
CTGGAATACAATTTTAACAGCCACAATGTTTACATCACCGCCGATAAACAAAAAAATGGCATTAAAGCGA
ATTTTAAAATTCGCCACAACGTGGAGGATGGCAGCGTGCAGCTGGCTGATCACTACCAGCAAAACACTCC
AATCGGTGATGGTCCTGTTCTGCTGCCAGACAATCACTATCTGAGCTACCAAAGCGTTCTGTCTAAAGAT
CCGAACGAGAAACGCGATCATATGGTTCTGCTGGAGTTCGTAACCGCAGCGGGCATCACGCATGGTATGG
ATGAACTGTACAAATGATGA
